>Addgene plasmid #123775 | MTK3a_023 | addgene full sequence | sequence record 249071 | Addgene NGS Result
GTGAGTTTTCGTTCCACTGAGCGTCAGACCCCGTAGAAAAGATCAAAGGATCTTCTTGAGATCCTTTTTT
TCTGCGCGTAATCTGCTGCTTGCAAACAAAAAAACCACCGCTACCAGCGGTGGTTTGTTTGCCGGATCAA
GAGCTACCAACTCTTTTTCCGAAGGTAACTGGCTTCAGCAGAGCGCAGATACCAAATACTGTTCTTCTAG
TGTAGCCGTAGTTAGGCCACCACTTCAAGAACTCTGTAGCACCGCCTACATACCTCGCTCTGCTAATCCT
GTTACCAGTGGCTGCTGCCAGTGGCGATAAGTCGTGTCTTACCGGGTTGGACTCAAGACGATAGTTACCG
GATAAGGCGCAGCGGTCGGGCTGAACGGGGGGTTCGTGCACACAGCCCAGCTTGGAGCGAACGACCTACA
CCGAACTGAGATACCTACAGCGTGAGCTATGAGAAAGCGCCACGCTTCCCGAAGGGAGAAAGGCGGACAG
GTATCCGGTAAGCGGCAGGGTCGGAACAGGAGAGCGCACGAGGGAGCTTCCAGGGGGAAACGCCTGGTAT
CTTTATAGTCCTGTCGGGTTTCGCCACCTCTGACTTGAGCGTCGATTTTTGTGATGCTCGTCAGGGGGGC
GGAGCCTATGGAAAAACGCCAGCAACGCGGCCTTTTTACGGTTCCTGGCCTTTTGCTGGCCTTTTGCTCA
CATGTTCTTTCCTGCGTTATCCCCTGATTCTGTGGATAACCGTAGTCGGTCTCATATGAAGAGAGATCAT
CATCATCATCATCATACGCGTGTGCCTTTGTATGGTTTTACTTCGATTTGTGGAAGAAGACCTGAGATGG
AAGCTGCTGTTTCGACTATACCAAGATTCCTTCAATCTTCCTCTGGTTCGATGTTAGATGGTCGGTTTGA
TCCTCAATCCGCCGCTCATTTCTTCGGTGTTTACGACGGCCATGGCGGTTCTCAGGTAGCGAACTATTGT
AGAGAGAGGATGCATTTGGCTTTGGCGGAGGAGATAGCTAAGGAGAAACCGATGCTCTGCGATGGTGATA
CGTGGCTGGAGAAGTGGAAGAAAGCTCTTTTCAACTCGTTCCTGAGAGTTGACTCGGAGATTGAGTCAGT
TGCGCCGGAAACGGTTGGGTCAACGTCGGTGGTTGCCGTTGTTTTCCCATCTCACATCTTCGTCGCTAAC
TGCGGTGACTCTAGAGCCGTTCTTTGCCGCGGCAAAACTGCACTTCCATTATCCGTTGACCATAAACCGG
ATAGAGAAGATGAAGCTGCGAGGATTGAAGCCGCAGGAGGGAAAGTGATTCAGTGGAATGGAGCTCGTGT
TTTCGGTGTTCTCGCCATGTCGAGATCCATTGGCGATAGATACTTGAAACCATCCATCATTCCTGATCCG
GAAGTGACGGCTGTGAAGAGAGTAAAAGAAGATGATTGTCTGATTTTGGCGAGTGACGGGGTTTGGGATG
TAATGACGGATGAAGAAGCGTGTGAGATGGCAAGGAAGCGGATTCTCTTGTGGCACAAGAAAAACGCGGT
GGCTGGGGATGCATCGTTGCTCGCGGATGAGCGGAGAAAGGAAGGGAAAGATCCTGCGGCGATGTCCGCG
GCTGAGTATTTGTCAAAGCTGGCGATACAGAGAGGAAGCAAAGACAACATAAGTGTGGTGGTGGTTGATT
TGAAGCATATGTCAAGCGCTGCAGGTGCTACCATGAGCGAGCTGATTAAGGAGAACATGCACATGAAGCT
GTACATGGAGGGCACCGTGGACAACCATCACTTCAAGTGCACATCCGAGGGCGAAGGCAAGCCCTACGAG
GGCACCCAGACCATGAGAATCAAGGTGGTCGAGGGCGGCCCTCTCCCCTTCGCCTTCGACATCCTGGCTA
CTAGCTTCCTCTACGGCAGCAAGACCTTCATCAACCACACCCAGGGCATCCCCGACTTCTTCAAGCAGTC
CTTCCCTGAGGGCTTCACATGGGAGAGAGTCACCACATACGAAGACGGGGGCGTGCTGACCGCTACCCAG
GACACCAGCCTCCAGGACGGCTGCCTCATCTACAACGTCAAGATCAGAGGGGTGAACTTCACATCCAACG
GCCCTGTGATGCAGAAGAAAACACTCGGCTGGGAGGCCTTCACCGAAACGCTGTACCCCGCTGACGGCGG
CCTGGAAGGCAGAAACGACATGGCCCTGAAGCTCGTGGGCGGGAGCCATCTGATCGCAAACATCAAGACC
ACATATAGATCCAAGAAACCCGCTAAGAACCTCAAGATGCCTGGCGTCTACTATGTGGACTACAGACTGG
AAAGAATCAAGGAGGCCAACAACGAAACCTACGTCGAGCAGCACGAGGTGGCAGTGGCCAGATACTGCGA
CCTCCCTAGCAAACTGGGGCACAAGCTTAATTCAAGCGCTGCAGGTGGTTCTTGAGACCAGACCAATAAA
AAACGCCCGGCGGCAACCGAGCGTTCTGAACAAATCCAGATGGAGTTCTGAGGTCATTACTGGATCTATC
AACAGGAGTCCAAGCGAGCTCGATATCAAATTACGCCCCGCCCTGCCACTCATCGCAGTACTGTTGTAAT
TCATTAAGCATTCTGCCGACATGGAAGCCATCACAAACGGCATGATGAACCTGAATCGCCAGCGGCATCA
GCACCTTGTCGCCTTGCGTATAATATTTGCCCATGGTGAAAACGGGGGCGAAGAAGTTGTCCATATTGGC
CACGTTTAAATCAAAACTGGTGAAACTCACCCAGGGATTGGCTGAAACGAAAAACATATTCTCAATAAAC
CCTTTAGGGAAATAGGCCAGGTTTTCACCGTAACACGCCACATCTTGCGAATATATGTGTAGAAACTGCC
GGAAATCGTCGTGGTATTCACTCCAGAGCGATGAAAACGTTTCAGTTTGCTCATGGAAAACGGTGTAACA
AGGGTGAACACTATCCCATATCACCAGCTCACCGTCTTTCATTGCCATACGAAATTCCGGATGAGCATTC
ATCAGGCGGGCAAGAATGTGAATAAAGGCCGGATAAAACTTGTGCTTATTTTTCTTTACGGTCTTTAAAA
AGGCCGTAATATCCAGCTGAACGGTCTGGTTATAGGTACATTGAGCAACTGACTGAAATGCCTCAAAATG
TTCTTTACGATGCCATTGGGATATATCAACGGTGGTATATCCAGTGATTTTTTTCTCCATTTTAGCTTCC
TTAGCTCCTGAAAATCTCGATAACTCAAAAAATACGCCCGGTAGTGATCTTATTTCATTATGGTGAAAGT
TGGAACCTCTTACGTGCCCGATCAATCATGACCAAAATCCCTTAAC
Features (pLannotate 1.2.2; 7 found; start..end, strand, type, name):
     56..644     +  rep_origin     ori: high-copy-number ColE1/pMB1/pBR322/pUC origin of replication
    768..785     +  CDS            capTEV™ (fragment): composite tag for in vivo biotinylation, TEV protease cleavage, and 6xHis tagging
    792..1685    +  CDS            ABI1 (fragment): P2C56_ARATH - Experimental evidence at protein level: Swiss-Prot protein existence level 1. Key component and repressor of the abscisic acid (ABA) signaling pathway that regulates numerous ABA responses, such as stomatal closure, osmotic water permeability of the plasma membrane (Pos), drought-induced resistance and rhizogenesis, response to glucose, high light stress, seed germination and inhibition of vegetative growth. During the stomatal closure regulation, modulates the inward calcium-channel permeability as well as the actin reorganization in guard cells in response to ABA. Involved in t
   1713..2411    +  CDS            TagBFP: TagBFP is a basic (constitutively fluorescent) blue fluorescent protein published in 2008, derived from Entacmaea quadricolor. It is reported to be a very rapidly-maturing monomer with very low acid sensitivity.
   2446..2480    -  terminator     lambda t0 terminator: minimal transcription terminator from phage lambda (Scholtissek and Grosse, 1987)
   2554..3210    -  CDS            cat: CAT_ECOLX - Experimental evidence at protein level: Swiss-Prot protein existence level 1. This enzyme is an effector of chloramphenicol resistance in bacteria. From Escherichia coli. This protein is used as a marker in many commonly used cloning vectors, such as pACYC184.
   3211..3308    -  promoter       cat promoter: promoter of the E. coli cat gene encoding chloramphenicol acetyltransferase
