[The description below was written by a language model from this plasmid's Addgene catalogue record and pLannotate feature annotations shown in this document.]
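Description:
MTK3a_023 is a part plasmid from the Mammalian Toolkit (MTK), a modular hierarchical cloning system for assembling genetic circuits for mammalian cells. It is built on the MTK0_027 part-entry backbone, into which the insert was placed through BsmBI sites that were destroyed during cloning. The sequenced record is a compact plasmid of about 3.3 kb. It is propagated in E. coli from a high-copy ColE1/pUC-type origin and selected with chloramphenicol, using the cat gene under its native promoter, followed by a lambda t0 terminator. Although it is catalogued as a mammalian expression vector, the feature table shows no mammalian promoter, polyadenylation signal or mammalian selection marker. The plasmid therefore serves as a storage vector for a coding part rather than a stand-alone expression construct.

The payload is a synthetic fusion listed as his::ABI::tagBFP::linker. A short match annotated as a fragment of a composite tag corresponds to the 6xHis portion. It is followed by a fragment of Arabidopsis ABI1, a protein phosphatase 2C that represses abscisic acid signalling. Next comes the blue fluorescent protein TagBFP and, according to the insert name, a trailing linker that is not separately annotated.

As a Type 3a part, the fusion occupies the N-terminal coding-sequence position, so it is meant to be joined in frame to a downstream coding part and combined with promoter and terminator parts during assembly of a transcriptional unit. ABI domains are commonly used as one half of abscisic acid-inducible dimerization systems. The record itself states only that the part sequence was taken from an earlier publication and does not specify a partner or application.
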