Addgene plasmid #123775: MTK3a_023
Purpose: Encodes Absisic acid insensitive 1 taggeed with his and tagBFP as a Type 3a part to be used in the MTK system
Depositing lab: Hana El-Samad. Depositing organization: University of California, San Francisco (UCSF). Publication: A Toolkit for Rapid Modular Construction of Biological Circuits in Mammalian Cells. Fonseca JP, Bonny AR, Kumar GR, Ng AH, Town J, Wu QC, Aslankoohi E, Chen SY, Dods G, Harrigan P, Osimiri LC, Kistler AL, El-Samad H. ACS Synth Biol. 2019 Nov 15;8(11):2593-2606. doi: 10.1021/acssynbio.9b00322. Epub 2019 Nov 5. PubMed 31686495.
Backbone
  Vector backbone: MTK0_027
  Vector type: Mammalian Expression
Growth in bacteria
  Bacterial resistance: Chloramphenicol, 25 μg/mL
  Growth temperature: 37°C
  Growth strain: DH5alpha
  Copy number: Unknown
Gene/Insert
  Gene/Insert name: his::ABI::tagBFP::linker
  Species: Synthetic
  Cloning method: Restriction Enzyme; 5′ cloning site BsmBI (destroyed during cloning); 3′ cloning site BsmBI (destroyed during cloning)
Terms and licenses: Academic/Nonprofit Terms; Industry Terms: Not Available to Industry
Depositor comments: Type 3a parts are used for N-terminal coding sequences in the MTK system. Part sequence is from https://doi.org/10.1038/nmeth.4042 Please visit https://www.biorxiv.org/content/10.1101/506188v2 for BioRxiv preprint
How to cite: MTK3a_023 was a gift from Hana El-Samad (Addgene plasmid # 123775 ; http://n2t.net/addgene:123775 ; RRID:Addgene_123775)
